Addgene plasmid #59595: pSicoR-RNF40i2
Purpose: Expression of shRNA against human RNF40
Depositing lab: Miguel Ramalho-Santos. Depositing organization: University of California, San Francisco (UCSF). Publication: Systematic Identification of Barriers to Human iPSC Generation. Qin H, Diaz A, Blouin L, Lebbink RJ, Patena W, Tanbun P, LeProust EM, McManus MT, Song JS, Ramalho-Santos M. Cell. 2014 Jul 17;158(2):449-61. doi: 10.1016/j.cell.2014.05.040. PubMed 25036638.
Backbone
  Vector backbone: pSicoR
  Vector type: Mammalian Expression, RNAi
Growth in bacteria
  Bacterial resistance: Ampicillin, 100 μg/mL
  Growth temperature: 37°C
  Growth strain: Stbl3
  Copy number: High Copy
Gene/Insert
  Gene/Insert name: RNF40
  gRNA/shRNA sequence: RNF40
  Species: H. sapiens (human)
  Entrez Gene: RNF40 (a.k.a. BRE1B, RBP95, STARING)
  Promoter: u
  Cloning method: Restriction Enzyme; 5′ cloning site HpaI (destroyed during cloning); 3′ cloning site XhoI (not destroyed)
  Sequencing primers: 5′ mU6-F
Terms and licenses: Academic/Nonprofit Terms; Industry Terms: Not Available to Industry
How to cite: pSicoR-RNF40i2 was a gift from Miguel Ramalho-Santos (Addgene plasmid # 59595 ; http://n2t.net/addgene:59595 ; RRID:Addgene_59595)
