[The description below was written by a language model from this plasmid's Addgene catalogue record.]
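Description:
pSicoR-RNF40i2 is an RNAi plasmid built on the pSicoR backbone and catalogued as a mammalian expression/RNAi vector. It carries a short hairpin RNA directed against human RNF40 (also known as BRE1B, RBP95 or STARING). The hairpin was inserted by restriction cloning between an HpaI site, which was destroyed in the process, and an XhoI site, which remains intact. In bacteria the plasmid is selected with ampicillin and is described as high copy. It is maintained in Stbl3, a recombination-deficient strain commonly chosen for constructs containing repeated elements such as viral long terminal repeats.

The promoter field in the record is truncated to a single letter. However, the listed sequencing primer reads from a mouse U6 promoter, which suggests the hairpin is driven by that RNA polymerase III promoter, the usual arrangement for producing short, precisely terminated shRNA transcripts. pSicoR is generally known as a lentiviral backbone in which the shRNA cassette can be removed by Cre recombinase. The record gives no feature table, so the LTRs, loxP sites, and any reporter or mammalian selection marker in this particular version cannot be confirmed here. The shRNA target sequence itself is also not given, and the "i2" in the name may mark this as one of several hairpins against the same gene, although the record does not say so.

The stated purpose is expression of an shRNA to knock down human RNF40. The associated publication concerns the systematic identification of barriers to human induced pluripotent stem cell generation, so the construct was most likely used to test the effect of RNF40 depletion on reprogramming.
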