>Addgene plasmid #59595 | pSicoR-RNF40i2 | depositor partial sequence | sequence record 93261 | pSicoR-RNF40i2 sequence 63 bps
TGTGCCGACGAAATCCTCCAGGAGTTCTAGAGACTCCTGGAGGATTTCGTCGGCACTTTTTTC
