>Addgene plasmid #59595 | pSicoR-RNF40i2 | addgene partial sequence | sequence record 96851 | WPRE-R 5'-CATAGCGTAAAAGGAGCAACA-3'
AATTTTGTAATCCAGAGGTTGATTATCGATAAGCTTGATATCGAATTGTACCTAGTGGAACCGGAACCCT
TAAACATGTATAACTTCGTATAATGTATGCTATACGAAGTTATTAGGTCCCTCGACGAATTCCTACTTGT
ACAGCTCGTCCATGCCGAGAGTGATCCCGGCGGCGGTCACGAACTCCAGCAGGACCATGTGATCGCGCTT
CTCGTTGGGGTCTTTGCTCAGGGCGGACTGGGTGCTCAGGTAGTGGTTGTCGGGCAGCAGCACGGGGCCG
TCGCCGATGGGGGTGTTCTGCTGGTAGTGGTCGGCGAGCTGCACGCTGCCGTCCTCGATGTTGTGGCGGA
TCTTGAAGTTCACCTTGATGCCGTTCTTCTGCTTGTCGGCCATGATATAGACGTTGTGGCTGTTGTAGTT
GTACTCCAGCTTGTGCCCCAGGATGTTGCCGTCCTCCTTGAAGTCGATGCCCTTCAGCTCGATGCGGTTC
ACCAGGGTGTCGCCCTCGAACTTCACCTCGGCGCGGGTCTTGTAGTTGCCGTCGTCCTTGAA
