>Addgene plasmid #59595 | pSicoR-RNF40i2 | addgene partial sequence | sequence record 97306 | pLLU-5 5'-cacagacttgtgggagaagc-3'
TAATATTTCCTAGTAACTATAGAGGCTTAATGTGCGATAAAAGACAGATAATCTGTTCTTTTTAATACTA
GCTACATTTTACATGATAGGCTTGGATTTCTATAACTTCGTATAGCATACATTATACGAAGTTATAAACA
GCACAAAAGGAAACTCACCCTAACTGTAAAGTAATTGTGTGTTTTGAGACTATAAATATCCCTTGGAGAA
AAGCCTTGTTTGTGCCGACGAAATCCTCCAGGAGTTCTAGAGACTCCTGGAGGATTTCGTCGGCACTTTT
TTCTCGAGTACTAGGATCCATTAGGCGGCCGCGTGGATAACCGTATTACCGCCATGCATTAGTTATTAAT
AGTAATCAATTACGGGGTCATTAGTTCATAGCCCATATATGGAGTTCCGCGTTACATAACTTACGGTAAA
TGGCCCGCCTGGCTGACCGCCCAACGACCCCCGCCCATTGACGTCAA
